>Addgene plasmid #112193 | pcDNA6 MCV LTco S220A | depositor full sequence | sequence record 211271 | pcDNA6 MCV LTco S220A sequence 7549 bps
GACGGATCGGGAGATCTCCCGATCCCCTATGGTGCACTCTCAGTACAATCTGCTCTGATGCCGCATAGTT
AAGCCAGTATCTGCTCCCTGCTTGTGTGTTGGAGGTCGCTGAGTAGTGCGCGAGCAAAATTTAAGCTACA
ACAAGGCAAGGCTTGACCGACAATTGCATGAAGAATCTGCTTAGGGTTAGGCGTTTTGCGCTGCTTCGCG
ATGTACGGGCCAGATATACGCGTTGACATTGATTATTGACTAGTTATTAATAGTAATCAATTACGGGGTC
ATTAGTTCATAGCCCATATATGGAGTTCCGCGTTACATAACTTACGGTAAATGGCCCGCCTGGCTGACCG
CCCAACGACCCCCGCCCATTGACGTCAATAATGACGTATGTTCCCATAGTAACGCCAATAGGGACTTTCC
ATTGACGTCAATGGGTGGAGTATTTACGGTAAACTGCCCACTTGGCAGTACATCAAGTGTATCATATGCC
AAGTACGCCCCCTATTGACGTCAATGACGGTAAATGGCCCGCCTGGCATTATGCCCAGTACATGACCTTA
TGGGACTTTCCTACTTGGCAGTACATCTACGTATTAGTCATCGCTATTACCATGGTGATGCGGTTTTGGC
AGTACATCAATGGGCGTGGATAGCGGTTTGACTCACGGGGATTTCCAAGTCTCCACCCCATTGACGTCAA
TGGGAGTTTGTTTTGGCACCAAAATCAACGGGACTTTCCAAAATGTCGTAACAACTCCGCCCCATTGACG
CAAATGGGCGGTAGGCGTGTACGGTGGGAGGTCTATATAAGCAGAGCTCTCTGGCTAACTAGAGAACCCA
CTGCTTACTGGCTTATCGAAATTAATACGACTCACTATAGGGAGACCCAAGCTGGCTAGCGGGTACCGCA
GATATCCACCATGGATCTGGTACTGAATCGCAAAGAAAGGGAGGCGTTGTGTAAACTCCTTGAGATTGCT
CCCAATTGTTATGGGAACATTCCCCTGATGAAGGCAGCGTTTAAGCGATCCTGTTTGAAACACCATCCGG
ATAAAGGCGGAAACCCAGTCATTATGATGGAGCTGAATACCCTCTGGTCGAAGTTTCAGCAGAATATCCA
TAAGTTGAGATCGGATTTCTCGATGTTTGACGAGGTGGACGAGGCCCCGATCTACGGAACAACAAAGTTC
AAAGAATGGTGGCGCTCAGGGGGATTTTCGTTTGGTAAAGCCTATGAGTATGGACCCAACCCCCATGGGA
CGAACTCCCGGAGCCGAAAACCGTCCTCGAATGCGTCACGGGGTGCACCGTCAGGGTCGTCCCCTCCCCA
TTCGCAGTCGAGCTCGTCGGGGTACGGGAGCTTCTCAGCGTCGCAGGCCAGCGATAGCCAGTCGCGGGGA
CCTGATATTCCCCCTGAACACCATGAGGAACCGACGTCGTCAAGCGGATCGTCCAGCCGAGAAGAAACTA
CCAATAGCGGCAGGGAATCATCAACGCCCAACGGGACGTCCGTGCCGAGGAACTCCTCAAGAACGGACGG
AACTTGGGAAGATCTTTTCTGCGACGAATCGCTGTCAGCCCCCGAACCCCCGTCGTCATCCGAGGAACCC
GAAGAACCGCCTTCGTCAAGATCATCACCCCGCCAGCCCCCATCATCAAGCGCGGAGGAAGCATCGTCGT
CCCAGTTTACAGACGAGGAGTACCGCAGCTCATCGTTTACAACTCCAAAAACACCTCCGCCCTTTTCCCG
GAAGAGAAAGTTCGGGGGATCGCGCTCCTCGGCCTCCTCCGCGTCCTCCGCATCGTTCACGTCAACGCCA
CCGAAGCCGAAAAAGAATAGGGAGACACCAGTGCCCACAGACTTTCCTATTGATCTGAGCGATTACTTGT
CGCACGCGGTCTATTCAAACAAGACGGTCAGCTGCTTCGCGATCTACACCACAAGCGACAAAGCCATTGA
GCTCTATGATAAGATTGAAAAGTTCAAGGTGGATTTCAAATCGAGACATGCGTGTGAACTGGGCTGCATC
TTGCTGTTCATCACGCTGTCCAAACACCGAGTCTCAGCTATCAAAAACTTTTGCTCAACCTTCTGCACCA
TCTCGTTCTTGATTTGCAAAGGAGTCAATAAGATGCCAGAGATGTATAACAACTTGTGCAAGCCTCCCTA
CAAGCTCCTCCAAGAGAACAAGCCGCTTTTGAATTACGAATTCCAAGAAAAGGAGAAAGAGGCGTCATGC
AATTGGAATCTTGTCGCGGAGTTCGCATGCGAATATGAACTTGACGACCATTTCATCATTCTTGCGCACT
ACTTGGACTTTGCGAAGCCATTCCCGTGCCAAAAGTGCGAGAACAGATCGAGACTTAAACCACATAAGGC
CCACGAGGCCCACCATTCCAACGCCAAGCTCTTTTACGAATCCAAATCGCAAAAGACCATCTGTCAGCAG
GCTGCCGACACGGTCCTGGCGAAACGAAGGCTTGAGATGCTCGAAATGACTCGCACGGAAATGTTGTGTA
AGAAGTTCAAAAAGCACCTCGAACGGCTGCGGGATTTGGACACAATCGACCTCCTCTATTACATGGGTGG
GGTAGCTTGGTACTGCTGCCTTTTTGAAGAGTTTGAAAAGAAGCTGCAGAAGATTATCCAGCTCCTTACT
GAGAACATTCCAAAGTATAGAAACATTTGGTTCAAGGGACCCATCAATTCGGGAAAAACCAGCTTCGCAG
CTGCACTGATCGACCTGCTCGAAGGAAAAGCCCTGAACATTAACTGTCCTTCGGACAAACTTCCCTTCGA
GCTTGGTTGTGCATTGGACAAGTTTATGGTAGTGTTTGAGGATGTGAAGGGACAGAATTCACTGAATAAG
GATCTTCAGCCTGGTCAGGGTATCAACAATTTGGACAATCTTCGGGACCACTTGGACGGAGCGGTGGCCG
TGTCCTTGGAGAAAAAGCACGTGAATAAGAAGCACCAGATCTTTCCCCCATGCATCGTAACGGCTAATGA
TTACTTCATCCCCAAGACACTTATTGCGCGCTTTTCGTATACACTCCATTTCTCACCCAAAGCGAATCTC
CGCGACTCATTGGATCAGAACATGGAAATCAGAAAAAGGCGGATTCTCCAGTCGGGCACGACCCTTCTTC
TGTGTCTCATCTGGTGCCTTCCCGATACTACTTTCAAGCCTTGTCTCCAAGAAGAGATCAAGAATTGGAA
ACAAATCCTCCAGAGCGAGATCAGCTATGGCAAATTCTGTCAGATGATTGAGAACGTAGAAGCGGGTCAG
GACCCGTTGTTGAACATCCTCATCGAGGAGGAGGGTCCGGAAGAGACAGAGGAAACCCAAGATTCGGGGA
CGTTCTCGCAATAGCCGGGACTGGAGGTCAACAAACCGGCGGATCAACCGAGGCTCTGTCTGTTGGTGGC
GAGCCACCTTCTGTTCGCACCTCCCCCGTGTTTGCCTTGACCCGGGCTCGAGTCCGCGGAAACCCGCTGA
TCAGCCTCGACTGTGCCTTCTAGTTGCCAGCCATCTGTTGTTTGCCCCTCCCCCGTGCCTTCCTTGACCC
TGGAAGGTGCCACTCCCACTGTCCTTTCCTAATAAAATGAGGAAATTGCATCGCATTGTCTGAGTAGGTG
TCATTCTATTCTGGGGGGTGGGGTGGGGCAGGACAGCAAGGGGGAGGATTGGGAAGACAATAGCAGGCAT
GCTGGGGATGCGGTGGGCTCTATGGCTTCTGAGGCGGAAAGAACCAGCTGGGGCTCTAGGGGGTATCCCC
[124 nt withheld, positions 3781-3904]
C
[91 nt withheld, positions 3906-3996]
A
[49 nt withheld, positions 3998-4046]
CCTTTGACGTTGGAGTCCACGTTCTTT
[37 nt withheld, positions 4074-4110]
ACCCTATCTCGGTCTATTCTTTTGATTTATAAGGGATTTTGCCGATTTCGGCCTATTGGTTAAAAAATGA
GCTGATTTAACAAAAATTTAACGCGAATTAATTCTGTGGAATGTGTGTCAGTTAGGGTGTGGAAAGTCCC
CAGGCTCCCCAGCAGGCAGAAGTATGCAAAGCATGCATCTCAATTAGTCAGCAACCAGGTGTGGAAAGTC
CCCAGGCTCCCCAGCAGGCAGAAGTATGCAAAGCATGCATCTCAATTAGTCAGCAACCATAGTCCCGCCC
CTAACTCCGCCCATCCCGCCCCTAACTCCGCCCAGTTCCGCCCATTCTCCGCCCCATGGCTGACTAATTT
TTTTTATTTATGCAGAGGCCGAGGCCGCCTCTGCCTCTGAGCTATTCCAGAAGTAGTGAGGAGGCTTTTT
TGGAGGCCTAGGCTTTTGCAAAAAGCTCCCGGGAGCTTGTATATCCATTTTCGGATCTGATCAGCACGTG
TTGACAATTAATCATCGGCATAGTATATCGGCATAGTATAATACGACAAGGTGAGGAACTAAACCATGGC
CAAGCCTTTGTCTCAAGAAGAATCCACCCTCATTGAAAGAGCAACGGCTACAATCAACAGCATCCCCATC
TCTGAAGACTACAGCGTCGCCAGCGCAGCTCTCTCTAGCGACGGCCGCATCTTCACTGGTGTCAATGTAT
ATCATTTTACTGGGGGACCTTGTGCAGAACTCGTGGTGCTGGGCACTGCTGCTGCTGCGGCAGCTGGCAA
CCTGACTTGTATCGTCGCGATCGGAAATGAGAACAGGGGCATCTTGAGCCCCTGCGGACGGTGCCGACAG
GTGCTTCTCGATCTGCATCCTGGGATCAAAGCCATAGTGAAGGACAGTGATGGACAGCCGACGGCAGTTG
GGATTCGTGAATTGCTGCCCTCTGGTTATGTGTGGGAGGGCTAAGCACTTCGTGGCCGAGGAGCAGGACT
GACACGTGCTACGAGATTTCGATTCCACCGCCGCCTTCTATGAAAGGTTGGGCTTCGGAATCGTTTTCCG
GGACGCCGGCTGGATGATCCTCCAGCGCGGGGATCTCATGCTGGAGTTCTTCGCCCACCCCAACTTGTTT
ATTGCAGCTTATAATGGTTACAAATAAAGCAATAGCATCACAAATTTCACAAATAAAGCATTTTTTTCAC
TGCATTCTAGTTGTGGTTTGTCCAAACTCATCAATGTATCTTATCATGTCTGTATACCGTCGACCTCTAG
CTAGAGCTTGGCGTAATCATGGTCATAGCTGTTTCCTGTGTGAAATTGTTATCCGCTCACAATTCCACAC
AACATACGAGCCGGAAGCATAAAGTGTAAAGCCTGGGGTGCCTAATGAGTGAGCTAACTCACATTAATTG
CGTTGCGCTCACTGCCCGCTTTCCAGTCGGGAAACCTGTCGTGCCAGCTGCATTAATGAATCGGCCAACG
CGCGGGGAGAGGCGGTTTGCGTATTGGGCGCTCTTCCGCTTCCTCGCTCACTGACTCGCTGCGCTCGGTC
GTTCGGCTGCGGCGAGCGGTATCAGCTCACTCAAAGGCGGTAATACGGTTATCCACAGAATCAGGGGATA
ACGCAGGAAAGAACATGTGAGCAAAAGGCCAGCAAAAGGCCAGGAACCGTAAAAAGGCCGCGTTGCTGGC
GTTTTTCCATAGGCTCCGCCCCCCTGACGAGCATCACAAAAATCGACGCTCAAGTCAGAGGTGGCGAAAC
CCGACAGGACTATAAAGATACCAGGCGTTTCCCCCTGGAAGCTCCCTCGTGCGCTCTCCTGTTCCGACCC
TGCCGCTTACCGGATACCTGTCCGCCTTTCTCCCTTCGGGAAGCGTGGCGCTTTCTCATAGCTCACGCTG
TAGGTATCTCAGTTCGGTGTAGGTCGTTCGCTCCAAGCTGGGCTGTGTGCACGAACCCCCCGTTCAGCCC
GACCGCTGCGCCTTATCCGGTAACTATCGTCTTGAGTCCAACCCGGTAAGACACGACTTATCGCCACTGG
CAGCAGCCACTGGTAACAGGATTAGCAGAGCGAGGTATGTAGGCGGTGCTACAGAGTTCTTGAAGTGGTG
GCCTAACTACGGCTACACTAGAAGAACAGTATTTGGTATCTGCGCTCTGCTGAAGCCAGTTACCTTCGGA
AAAAGAGTTGGTAGCTCTTGATCCGGCAAACAAACCACCGCTGGTAGCGGTGGTTTTTTTGTTTGCAAGC
AGCAGATTACGCGCAGAAAAAAAGGATCTCAAGAAGATCCTTTGATCTTTTCTACGGGGTCTGACGCTCA
GTGGAACGAAAACTCACGTTAAGGGATTTTGGTCATGAGATTATCAAAAAGGATCTTCACCTAGATCCTT
TTAAATTAAAAATGAAGTTTTAAATCAATCTAAAGTATATATGAGTAAACTTGGTCTGACAGTTACCAAT
GCTTAATCAGTGAGGCACCTATCTCAGCGATCTGTCTATTTCGTTCATCCATAGTTGCCTGACTCCCCGT
CGTGTAGATAACTACGATACGGGAGGGCTTACCATCTGGCCCCAGTGCTGCAATGATACCGCGAGACCCA
CGCTCACCGGCTCCAGATTTATCAGCAATAAACCAGCCAGCCGGAAGGGCCGAGCGCAGAAGTGGTCCTG
CAACTTTATCCGCCTCCATCCAGTCTATTAATTGTTGCCGGGAAGCTAGAGTAAGTAGTTCGCCAGTTAA
TAGTTTGCGCAACGTTGTTGCCATTGCTACAGGCATCGTGGTGTCACGCTCGTCGTTTGGTATGGCTTCA
TTCAGCTCCGGTTCCCAACGATCAAGGCGAGTTACATGATCCCCCATGTTGTGCAAAAAAGCGGTTAGCT
CCTTCGGTCCTCCGATCGTTGTCAGAAGTAAGTTGGCCGCAGTGTTATCACTCATGGTTATGGCAGCACT
GCATAATTCTCTTACTGTCATGCCATCCGTAAGATGCTTTTCTGTGACTGGTGAGTACTCAACCAAGTCA
TTCTGAGAATAGTGTATGCGGCGACCGAGTTGCTCTTGCCCGGCGTCAATACGGGATAATACCGCGCCAC
ATAGCAGAACTTTAAAAGTGCTCATCATTGGAAAACGTTCTTCGGGGCGAAAACTCTCAAGGATCTTACC
GCTGTTGAGATCCAGTTCGATGTAACCCACTCGTGCACCCAACTGATCTTCAGCATCTTTTACTTTCACC
AGCGTTTCTGGGTGAGCAAAAACAGGAAGGCAAAATGCCGCAAAAAAGGGAATAAGGGCGACACGGAAAT
GTTGAATACTCATACTCTTCCTTTTTCAATATTATTGAAGCATTTATCAGGGTTATTGTCTCATGAGCGG
ATACATATTTGAATGTATTTAGAAAAATAAACAAATAGGGGTTCCGCGCACATTTCCCCGAAAAGTGCCA
CCTGACGTC
Features (pLannotate 1.2.2; 21 found; start..end, strand, type, name):
     28..80      -  misc_feature   bom (fragment): basis of mobility region from pBR322
    235..614     +  enhancer       CMV enhancer: human cytomegalovirus immediate early enhancer
    615..818     +  promoter       CMV promoter: human cytomegalovirus (CMV) immediate early promoter
    814..847     +  LTR            5' LTR (truncated) (fragment): truncated 5' long terminal repeat (LTR) from HIV-1
    863..881     +  promoter       T7 promoter: promoter for bacteriophage T7 RNA polymerase
   3511..3735    +  polyA_signal   bGH poly(A) signal: bovine growth hormone polyadenylation signal
   3739..3760    +  promoter       SV40 promoter (fragment): SV40 enhancer and early promoter
   3781..4209    +  rep_origin     f1 ori (sequence partly withheld): f1 bacteriophage origin of replication; arrow indicates direction of (+) strand synthesis
   4223..4552    +  promoter       SV40 promoter: SV40 enhancer and early promoter
   4600..4647    +  promoter       EM7 promoter: synthetic bacterial promoter&nbsp
   4666..5064    +  CDS            BSD: blasticidin S deaminase; Aspergillus terreus BSD; confers resistance to blasticidin
   5065..5092    +  CDS            BleoR (fragment): antibiotic-binding protein; Sh ble from Streptoalloteichus hindustanus; confers resistance to bleomycin, phleomycin, and Zeocin™
   5102..5227    +  CDS            ble (fragment): BLE_KLEPN - Experimental evidence at protein level: Swiss-Prot protein existence level 1. Binding protein with a strong affinity to the bleomycin family of antibiotics. Binds to CL990; an antimitotic-antibiotic compound. From Klebsiella pneumoniae.
   5222..5343    +  polyA_signal   SV40 poly(A) signal: SV40 polyadenylation signal
   5416..5432    -  protein_bind   lac operator: The lac repressor binds to the lac operator to inhibit transcription in E. coli. This inhibition can be relieved by adding lactose or isopropyl-β-D-thiogalactopyranoside (IPTG). lac repressor encoded by lacI
   5440..5470    -  promoter       lac promoter: promoter for the E. coli lac operon
   5485..5506    -  protein_bind   CAP binding site: CAP binding activates transcription in the presence of cAMP. E. coli catabolite activator protein
   5519..5611    -  CDS            lacI (fragment): lac repressor; lacI; The lac repressor binds to the lac operator to inhibit transcription in E. coli. This inhibition can be relieved by adding lactose or isopropyl-β-D-thiogalactopyranoside (IPTG).
   5794..6382    -  rep_origin     ori: high-copy-number ColE1/pMB1/pBR322/pUC origin of replication
   6553..7413    -  CDS            AmpR: β-lactamase; bla; confers resistance to ampicillin, carbenicillin, and related antibiotics
   7414..7518    -  promoter       AmpR promoter: bla
