>Addgene plasmid #112193 | pcDNA6 MCV LTco S220A | addgene full sequence | sequence record 222810 | Addgene NGS Result
GACGGATCGGGAGATCTCCCGATCCCCTATGGTGCACTCTCAGTACAATCTGCTCTGATGCCGCATAGTT
AAGCCAGTATCTGCTCCCTGCTTGTGTGTTGGAGGTCGCTGAGTAGTGCGCGAGCAAAATTTAAGCTACA
ACAAGGCAAGGCTTGACCGACAATTGCATGAAGAATCTGCTTAGGGTTAGGCGTTTTGCGCTGCTTCGCG
ATGTACGGGCCAGATATACGCGTTGACATTGATTATTGACTAGTTATTAATAGTAATCAATTACGGGGTC
ATTAGTTCATAGCCCATATATGGAGTTCCGCGTTACATAACTTACGGTAAATGGCCCGCCTGGCTGACCG
CCCAACGACCCCCGCCCATTGACGTCAATAATGACGTATGTTCCCATAGTAACGCCAATAGGGACTTTCC
ATTGACGTCAATGGGTGGAGTATTTACGGTAAACTGCCCACTTGGCAGTACATCAAGTGTATCATATGCC
AAGTACGCCCCCTATTGACGTCAATGACGGTAAATGGCCCGCCTGGCATTATGCCCAGTACATGACCTTA
TGGGACTTTCCTACTTGGCAGTACATCTACGTATTAGTCATCGCTATTACCATGGTGATGCGGTTTTGGC
AGTACATCAATGGGCGTGGATAGCGGTTTGACTCACGGGGATTTCCAAGTCTCCACCCCATTGACGTCAA
TGGGAGTTTGTTTTGGCACCAAAATCAACGGGACTTTCCAAAATGTCGTAACAACTCCGCCCCATTGACG
CAAATGGGCGGTAGGCGTGTACGGTGGGAGGTCTATATAAGCAGAGCTCTCTGGCTAACTAGAGAACCCA
CTGCTTACTGGCTTATCGAAATTAATACGACTCACTATAGGGAGACCCAAGCTGGCTAGCGGGTACCGCA
GATATCCACCATGGATCTGGTACTGAATCGCAAAGAAAGGGAGGCGTTGTGTAAACTCCTTGAGATTGCT
CCCAATTGTTATGGGAACATTCCCCTGATGAAGGCAGCGTTTAAGCGATCCTGTTTGAAACACCATCCGG
ATAAAGGCGGAAACCCAGTCATTATGATGGAGCTGAATACCCTCTGGTCGAAGTTTCAGCAGAATATCCA
TAAGTTGAGATCGGATTTCTCGATGTTTGACGAGGTGGACGAGGCCCCGATCTACGGAACAACAAAGTTC
AAAGAATGGTGGCGCTCAGGGGGATTTTCGTTTGGTAAAGCCTATGAGTATGGACCCAACCCCCATGGGA
CGAACTCCCGGAGCCGAAAACCGTCCTCGAATGCGTCACGGGGTGCACCGTCAGGGTCGTCCCCTCCCCA
TTCGCAGTCGAGCTCGTCGGGGTACGGGAGCTTCTCAGCGTCGCAGGCCAGCGATAGCCAGTCGCGGGGA
CCTGATATTCCCCCTGAACACCATGAGGAACCGACGTCGTCAAGCGGATCGTCCAGCCGAGAAGAAACTA
CCAATAGCGGCAGGGAATCATCAACGCCCAACGGGACGTCCGTGCCGAGGAACTCCTCAAGAACGGACGG
AACTTGGGAAGATCTTTTCTGCGACGAATCGCTGTCAGCCCCCGAACCCCCGTCGTCATCCGAGGAACCC
GAAGAACCGCCTTCGTCAAGATCATCACCCCGCCAGCCCCCATCATCAAGCGCGGAGGAAGCATCGTCGT
CCCAGTTTACAGACGAGGAGTACCGCAGCTCATCGTTTACAACTCCAAAAACACCTCCGCCCTTTTCCCG
GAAGAGAAAGTTCGGGGGATCGCGCTCCTCGGCCTCCTCCGCGTCCTCCGCATCGTTCACGTCAACGCCA
CCGAAGCCGAAAAAGAATAGGGAGACACCAGTGCCCACAGACTTTCCTATTGATCTGAGCGATTACTTGT
CGCACGCGGTCTATTCAAACAAGACGGTCAGCTGCTTCGCGATCTACACCACAAGCGACAAAGCCATTGA
GCTCTATGATAAGATTGAAAAGTTCAAGGTGGATTTCAAATCGAGACATGCGTGTGAACTGGGCTGCATC
TTGCTGTTCATCACGCTGTCCAAACACCGAGTCTCAGCTATCAAAAACTTTTGCTCAACCTTCTGCACCA
TCTCGTTCTTGATTTGCAAAGGAGTCAATAAGATGCCAGAGATGTATAACAACTTGTGCAAGCCTCCCTA
CAAGCTCCTCCAAGAGAACAAGCCGCTTTTGAATTACGAATTCCAAGAAAAGGAGAAAGAGGCGTCATGC
AATTGGAATCTTGTCGCGGAGTTCGCATGCGAATATGAACTTGACGACCATTTCATCATTCTTGCGCACT
ACTTGGACTTTGCGAAGCCATTCCCGTGCCAAAAGTGCGAGAACAGATCGAGACTTAAACCACATAAGGC
CCACGAGGCCCACCATTCCAACGCCAAGCTCTTTTACGAATCCAAATCGCAAAAGACCATCTGTCAGCAG
GCTGCCGACACGGTCCTGGCGAAACGAAGGCTTGAGATGCTCGAAATGACTCGCACGGAAATGTTGTGTA
AGAAGTTCAAAAAGCACCTCGAACGGCTGCGGGATTTGGACACAATCGACCTCCTCTATTACATGGGTGG
GGTAGCTTGGTACTGCTGCCTTTTTGAAGAGTTTGAAAAGAAGCTGCAGAAGATTATCCAGCTCCTTACT
GAGAACATTCCAAAGTATAGAAACATTTGGTTCAAGGGACCCATCAATTCGGGAAAAACCAGCTTCGCAG
CTGCACTGATCGACCTGCTCGAAGGAAAAGCCCTGAACATTAACTGTCCTTCGGACAAACTTCCCTTCGA
GCTTGGTTGTGCATTGGACAAGTTTATGGTAGTGTTTGAGGATGTGAAGGGACAGAATTCACTGAATAAG
GATCTTCAGCCTGGTCAGGGTATCAACAATTTGGACAATCTTCGGGACCACTTGGACGGAGCGGTGGCCG
TGTCCTTGGAGAAAAAGCACGTGAATAAGAAGCACCAGATCTTTCCCCCATGCATCGTAACGGCTAATGA
TTACTTCATCCCCAAGACACTTATTGCGCGCTTTTCGTATACACTCCATTTCTCACCCAAAGCGAATCTC
CGCGACTCATTGGATCAGAACATGGAAATCAGAAAAAGGCGGATTCTCCAGTCGGGCACGACCCTTCTTC
TGTGTCTCATCTGGTGCCTTCCCGATACTACTTTCAAGCCTTGTCTCCAAGAAGAGATCAAGAATTGGAA
ACAAATCCTCCAGAGCGAGATCAGCTATGGCAAATTCTGTCAGATGATTGAGAACGTAGAAGCGGGTCAG
GACCCGTTGTTGAACATCCTCATCGAGGAGGAGGGTCCGGAAGAGACAGAGGAAACCCAAGATTCGGGGA
CGTTCTCGCAATAGCCGGGACTGGAGGTCAACAAACCGGCGGATCAACCGAGGCTCTGTCTGTTGGTGGC
GAGCCACCTTCTGTTCGCACCTCCCCCGTGTTTGCCTTGACCCGGGCTCGAGTCCGCGGAAACCCGCTGA
TCAGCCTCGACTGTGCCTTCTAGTTGCCAGCCATCTGTTGTTTGCCCCTCCCCCGTGCCTTCCTTGACCC
TGGAAGGTGCCACTCCCACTGTCCTTTCCTAATAAAATGAGGAAATTGCATCGCATTGTCTGAGTAGGTG
TCATTCTATTCTGGGGGGTGGGGTGGGGCAGGACAGCAAGGGGGAGGATTGGGAAGACAATAGCAGGCAT
GCTGGGGATGCGGTGGGCTCTATGGCTTCTGAGGCGGAAAGAACCAGCTGGGGCTCTAGGGGGTATCCCC
[124 nt withheld, positions 3781-3904]
C
[91 nt withheld, positions 3906-3996]
A
[49 nt withheld, positions 3998-4046]
CCTTTGACGTTGGAGTCCACGTTCTTT
[37 nt withheld, positions 4074-4110]
ACCCTATCTCGGTCTATTCTTTTGATTTATAAGGGATTTTGCCGATTTCGGCCTATTGGTTAAAAAATGA
GCTGATTTAACAAAAATTTAACGCGAATTAATTCTGTGGAATGTGTGTCAGTTAGGGTGTGGAAAGTCCC
CAGGCTCCCCAGCAGGCAGAAGTATGCAAAGCATGCATCTCAATTAGTCAGCAACCAGGTGTGGAAAGTC
CCCAGGCTCCCCAGCAGGCAGAAGTATGCAAAGCATGCATCTCAATTAGTCAGCAACCATAGTCCCGCCC
CTAACTCCGCCCATCCCGCCCCTAACTCCGCCCAGTTCCGCCCATTCTCCGCCCCATGGCTGACTAATTT
TTTTTATTTATGCAGAGGCCGAGGCCGCCTCTGCCTCTGAGCTATTCCAGAAGTAGTGAGGAGGCTTTTT
TGGAGGCCTAGGCTTTTGCAAAAAGCTCCCGGGAGCTTGTATATCCATTTTCGGATCTGATCAGCACGTG
TTGACAATTAATCATCGGCATAGTATATCGGCATAGTATAATACGACAAGGTGAGGAACTAAACCATGGC
CAAGCCTTTGTCTCAAGAAGAATCCACCCTCATTGAAAGAGCAACGGCTACAATCAACAGCATCCCCATC
TCTGAAGACTACAGCGTCGCCAGCGCAGCTCTCTCTAGCGACGGCCGCATCTTCACTGGTGTCAATGTAT
ATCATTTTACTGGGGGACCTTGTGCAGAACTCGTGGTGCTGGGCACTGCTGCTGCTGCGGCAGCTGGCAA
CCTGACTTGTATCGTCGCGATCGGAAATGAGAACAGGGGCATCTTGAGCCCCTGCGGACGGTGCCGACAG
GTGCTTCTCGATCTGCATCCTGGGATCAAAGCCATAGTGAAGGACAGTGATGGACAGCCGACGGCAGTTG
GGATTCGTGAATTGCTGCCCTCTGGTTATGTGTGGGAGGGCTAAGCACTTCGTGGCCGAGGAGCAGGACT
GACACGTGCTACGAGATTTCGATTCCACCGCCGCCTTCTATGAAAGGTTGGGCTTCGGAATCGTTTTCCG
GGACGCCGGCTGGATGATCCTCCAGCGCGGGGATCTCATGCTGGAGTTCTTCGCCCACCCCAACTTGTTT
ATTGCAGCTTATAATGGTTACAAATAAAGCAATAGCATCACAAATTTCACAAATAAAGCATTTTTTTCAC
TGCATTCTAGTTGTGGTTTGTCCAAACTCATCAATGTATCTTATCATGTCTGTATACCGTCGACCTCTAG
CTAGAGCTTGGCGTAATCATGGTCATAGCTGTTTCCTGTGTGAAATTGTTATCCGCTCACAATTCCACAC
AACATACGAGCCGGAAGCATAAAGTGTAAAGCCTGGGGTGCCTAATGAGTGAGCTAACTCACATTAATTG
CGTTGCGCTCACTGCCCGCTTTCCAGTCGGGAAACCTGTCGTGCCAGCTGCATTAATGAATCGGCCAACG
CGCGGGGAGAGGCGGTTTGCGTATTGGGCGCTCTTCCGCTTCCTCGCTCACTGACTCGCTGCGCTCGGTC
GTTCGGCTGCGGCGAGCGGTATCAGCTCACTCAAAGGCGGTAATACGGTTATCCACAGAATCAGGGGATA
ACGCAGGAAAGAACATGTGAGCAAAAGGCCAGCAAAAGGCCAGGAACCGTAAAAAGGCCGCGTTGCTGGC
GTTTTTCCATAGGCTCCGCCCCCCTGACGAGCATCACAAAAATCGACGCTCAAGTCAGAGGTGGCGAAAC
CCGACAGGACTATAAAGATACCAGGCGTTTGCCCCTGGAAGCTCCCTCGTGCGCTCTCCTGTTCCGACCC
TGCCGCTTACCGGATACCTGTCCGCCTTTCTCCCTTCGGGAAGCGTGGCGCTTTCTCATAGCTCACGCTG
TAGGTATCTCAGTTCGGTGTAGGTCGTTCGCTCCAAGCTGGGCTGTGTGCACGAACCCCCCGTTCAGCCC
GACCGCTGCGCCTTATCCGGTAACTATCGTCTTGAGTCCAACCCGGTAAGACACGACTTATCGCCACTGG
CAGCAGCCACTGGTAACAGGATTAGCAGAGCGAGGTATGTAGGCGGTGCTACAGAGTTCTTGAAGTGGTG
GCCTAACTACGGCTACACTAGAAGAACAGTATTTGGTATCTGCGCTCTGCTGAAGCCAGTTACCTTCGGA
AAAAGAGTTGGTAGCTCTTGATCCGGCAAACAAACCACCGCTGGTAGCGGTGGTTTTTTTGTTTGCAAGC
AGCAGATTACGCGCAGAAAAAAAGGATCTCAAGAAGATCCTTTGATCTTTTCTACGGGGTCTGACGCTCA
GTGGAACGAAAACTCACGTTAAGGGATTTTGGTCATGAGATTATCAAAAAGGATCTTCACCTAGATCCTT
TTAAATTAAAAATGAAGTTTTAAATCAATCTAAAGTATATATGAGTAAACTTGGTCTGACAGTTACCAAT
GCTTAATCAGTGAGGCACCTATCTCAGCGATCTGTCTATTTCGTTCATCCATAGTTGCCTGACTCCCCGT
CGTGTAGATAACTACGATACGGGAGGGCTTACCATCTGGCCCCAGTGCTGCAATGATACCGCGAGACCCA
CGCTCACCGGCTCCAGATTTATCAGCAATAAACCAGCCAGCCGGAAGGGCCGAGCGCAGAAGTGGTCCTG
CAACTTTATCCGCCTCCATCCAGTCTATTAATTGTTGCCGGGAAGCTAGAGTAAGTAGTTCGCCAGTTAA
TAGTTTGCGCAACGTTGTTGCCATTGCTACAGGCATCGTGGTGTCACGCTCGTCGTTTGGTATGGCTTCA
TTCAGCTCCGGTTCCCAACGATCAAGGCGAGTTACATGATCCCCCATGTTGTGCAAAAAAGCGGTTAGCT
CCTTCGGTCCTCCGATCGTTGTCAGAAGTAAGTTGGCCGCAGTGTTATCACTCATGGTTATGGCAGCACT
GCATAATTCTCTTACTGTCATGCCATCCGTAAGATGCTTTTCTGTGACTGGTGAGTACTCAACCAAGTCA
TTCTGAGAATAGTGTATGCGGCGACCGAGTTGCTCTTGCCCGGCGTCAATACGGGATAATACCGCGCCAC
ATAGCAGAACTTTAAAAGTGCTCATCATTGGAAAACGTTCTTCGGGGCGAAAACTCTCAAGGATCTTACC
GCTGTTGAGATCCAGTTCGATGTAACCCACTCGTGCACCCAACTGATCTTCAGCATCTTTTACTTTCACC
AGCGTTTCTGGGTGAGCAAAAACAGGAAGGCAAAATGCCGCAAAAAAGGGAATAAGGGCGACACGGAAAT
GTTGAATACTCATACTCTTCCTTTTTCAATATTATTGAAGCATTTATCAGGGTTATTGTCTCATGAGCGG
ATACATATTTGAATGTATTTAGAAAAATAAACAAATAGGGGTTCCGCGCACATTTCCCCGAAAAGTGCCA
CCTGACGTC
Features (pLannotate 1.2.2; 21 found; start..end, strand, type, name):
     28..80      -  misc_feature   bom (fragment): basis of mobility region from pBR322
    235..614     +  enhancer       CMV enhancer: human cytomegalovirus immediate early enhancer
    615..818     +  promoter       CMV promoter: human cytomegalovirus (CMV) immediate early promoter
    814..847     +  LTR            5' LTR (truncated) (fragment): truncated 5' long terminal repeat (LTR) from HIV-1
    863..881     +  promoter       T7 promoter: promoter for bacteriophage T7 RNA polymerase
   3511..3735    +  polyA_signal   bGH poly(A) signal: bovine growth hormone polyadenylation signal
   3739..3760    +  promoter       SV40 promoter (fragment): SV40 enhancer and early promoter
   3781..4209    +  rep_origin     f1 ori (sequence partly withheld): f1 bacteriophage origin of replication; arrow indicates direction of (+) strand synthesis
   4223..4552    +  promoter       SV40 promoter: SV40 enhancer and early promoter
   4600..4647    +  promoter       EM7 promoter: synthetic bacterial promoter&nbsp
   4666..5064    +  CDS            BSD: blasticidin S deaminase; Aspergillus terreus BSD; confers resistance to blasticidin
   5065..5092    +  CDS            BleoR (fragment): antibiotic-binding protein; Sh ble from Streptoalloteichus hindustanus; confers resistance to bleomycin, phleomycin, and Zeocin™
   5102..5227    +  CDS            ble (fragment): BLE_KLEPN - Experimental evidence at protein level: Swiss-Prot protein existence level 1. Binding protein with a strong affinity to the bleomycin family of antibiotics. Binds to CL990; an antimitotic-antibiotic compound. From Klebsiella pneumoniae.
   5222..5343    +  polyA_signal   SV40 poly(A) signal: SV40 polyadenylation signal
   5416..5432    -  protein_bind   lac operator: The lac repressor binds to the lac operator to inhibit transcription in E. coli. This inhibition can be relieved by adding lactose or isopropyl-β-D-thiogalactopyranoside (IPTG). lac repressor encoded by lacI
   5440..5470    -  promoter       lac promoter: promoter for the E. coli lac operon
   5485..5506    -  protein_bind   CAP binding site: CAP binding activates transcription in the presence of cAMP. E. coli catabolite activator protein
   5519..5611    -  CDS            lacI (fragment): lac repressor; lacI; The lac repressor binds to the lac operator to inhibit transcription in E. coli. This inhibition can be relieved by adding lactose or isopropyl-β-D-thiogalactopyranoside (IPTG).
   5794..6382    -  rep_origin     ori: high-copy-number ColE1/pMB1/pBR322/pUC origin of replication
   6553..7413    -  CDS            AmpR: β-lactamase; bla; confers resistance to ampicillin, carbenicillin, and related antibiotics
   7414..7518    -  promoter       AmpR promoter: bla
