[The description below was written by a language model from this plasmid's Addgene catalogue record and pLannotate feature annotations shown in this document.]
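Description:
pcDNA6 MCV LTco S220A is a 7,549 bp mammalian expression plasmid built on a modified pcDNA6/V5-His B backbone. The original polylinker, V5 epitope and His tag were removed and replaced with a short synthetic cloning site (NheI, KpnI, EcoRV, XhoI, SacII), so the encoded protein is not fused to these vector tags. It is propagated in E. coli through a ColE1/pUC-type origin with ampicillin selection (AmpR under its own promoter). The catalogue lists it as low copy, although the annotation describes the origin as a high-copy type. An f1 origin is also present. For selection in mammalian cells, a blasticidin S deaminase (BSD) gene is driven by the SV40 early promoter, with an EM7 promoter for bacterial expression, and is terminated by an SV40 poly(A) signal. The short BleoR/ble, lacI, HIV-1 LTR and extra SV40 promoter hits in the feature table are fragments and probably backbone remnants or annotation artefacts rather than functional elements.

The payload is a codon-optimized Merkel cell polyomavirus (MCPyV) large T antigen coding sequence of about 2.6 kb carrying a serine-to-alanine substitution at residue 220. It was cloned between EcoRV and XhoI. The automated annotation does not label this insert, but it corresponds to the unannotated interval between the T7 promoter and the bGH poly(A) signal. The CMV immediate-early enhancer/promoter drives transcription and the bGH signal provides polyadenylation. The upstream T7 promoter serves as a sequencing primer site and could support in vitro transcription.

The plasmid is intended for transient expression, or blasticidin-selected stable expression, of the S220A large T mutant in mammalian cells. It comes from a study of protein-mediated viral latency as a mechanism of MCPyV persistence. The record does not state the functional consequence of the mutation.
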