Addgene plasmid #112193: pcDNA6 MCV LTco S220A
Purpose: Expression of MCPyV LT mutant (Ser 220 to Ala)
Depositing lab: Patrick Moore. Publication: Protein-mediated viral latency is a novel mechanism for Merkel cell polyomavirus persistence. Kwun HJ, Chang Y, Moore PS. Proc Natl Acad Sci U S A. 2017 May 16;114(20):E4040-E4047. doi: 10.1073/pnas.1703879114. Epub 2017 May 1. PubMed 28461484.
Backbone
  Vector backbone: pcDNA6.V5.HisB
  Backbone manufacturer: Invirtogen
  Backbone size w/o insert (bp): 4985
  Total vector size (bp): 7549
  Modifications to backbone: pcDNA6.V5.HisB vector was modified with NheI and PmeI restriction digestion enzymes to cut out MCS, V5 and His tag sites. New multiple cloning sites using annealed primer pair were ligated back into the vector. The newly generated cloning site comprises: NheI, KpnI, EcoRV, XhoI and SacII. Codon optimized Large T was cloned between EcoRV and XhoI restriction sites.
  Vector type: Mammalian Expression
  Selectable markers: Blasticidin
Growth in bacteria
  Bacterial resistance: Ampicillin, 100 μg/mL
  Growth temperature: 37°C
  Growth strain: DH5alpha
  Copy number: Low Copy
Gene/Insert
  Gene/Insert name: MCPyV LT codon optimized (alt names: MCV LT; MCV large T antigen; Merkel Cell Polyomavirus large T antigen)
  Species: Merkel cell polyomavirus
  Insert size (bp): 2564
  GenBank ID: AEM01097.1
  Promoter: CMV
  Cloning method: Restriction Enzyme; 5′ cloning site EcoRV (not destroyed); 3′ cloning site XhoI (not destroyed)
  Sequencing primers: 5′ T7; 3′ BGHr
Terms and licenses: Academic/Nonprofit Terms; Industry Terms: Not Available to Industry
How to cite: pcDNA6 MCV LTco S220A was a gift from Patrick Moore (Addgene plasmid # 112193 ; http://n2t.net/addgene:112193 ; RRID:Addgene_112193)
